>Addgene plasmid #208851 | pLenti_CMV:Flag-OgNLuc | addgene full sequence | sequence record 424333 | Addgene NGS Result
TTGTGATGCTCGTCAGGGGGGCGGAGCCTATGGAAAAACGCCAGCAACGCGGCCTTTTTACGGTTCCTGG
CCTTTTGCTGGCCTTTTGCTCACATGTTCTTTCCTGCGTTATCCCCTGATTCTGTGGATAACCGTATTAC
CGCCTTTGAGTGAGCTGATACCGCTCGCCGCAGCCGAACGACCGAGCGCAGCGAGTCAGTGAGCGAGGAA
GCGGAAGAGCGCCCAATACGCAAACCGCCTCTCCCCGCGCGTTGGCCGATTCATTAATGCAGCTGGCACG
ACAGGTTTCCCGACTGGAAAGCGGGCAGTGAGCGCAACGCAATTAATGTGAGTTAGCTCACTCATTAGGC
ACCCCAGGCTTTACACTTTATGCTTCCGGCTCGTATGTTGTGTGGAATTGTGAGCGGATAACAATTTCAC
ACAGGAAACAGCTATGACCATGATTACGCCAAGCGCGCAATTAACCCTCACTAAAGGGAACAAAAGCTGG
AGCTGCAAGCTTAATGTAGTCTTATGCAATACTCTTGTAGTCTTGCAACATGGTAACGATGAGTTAGCAA
CATGCCTTACAAGGAGAGAAAAAGCACCGTGCATGCCGATTGGTGGAAGTAAGGTGGTACGATCGTGCCT
TATTAGGAAGGCAACAGACGGGTCTGACATGGATTGGACGAACCACTGAATTGCCGCATTGCAGAGATAT
TGTATTTAAGTGCCTAGCTCGATACATAAACGGGTCTCTCTGGTTAGACCAGATCTGAGCCTGGGAGCTC
TCTGGCTAACTAGGGAACCCACTGCTTAAGCCTCAATAAAGCTTGCCTTGAGTGCTTCAAGTAGTGTGTG
CCCGTCTGTTGTGTGACTCTGGTAACTAGAGATCCCTCAGACCCTTTTAGTCAGTGTGGAAAATCTCTAG
CAGTGGCGCCCGAACAGGGACTTGAAAGCGAAAGGGAAACCAGAGGAGCTCTCTCGACGCAGGACTCGGC
TTGCTGAAGCGCGCACGGCAAGAGGCGAGGGGCGGCGACTGGTGAGTACGCCAAAAATTTTGACTAGCGG
AGGCTAGAAGGAGAGAGATGGGTGCGAGAGCGTCAGTATTAAGCGGGGGAGAATTAGATCGCGATGGGAA
AAAATTCGGTTAAGGCCAGGGGGAAAGAAAAAATATAAATTAAAACATATAGTATGGGCAAGCAGGGAGC
TAGAACGATTCGCAGTTAATCCTGGCCTGTTAGAAACATCAGAAGGCTGTAGACAAATACTGGGACAGCT
ACAACCATCCCTTCAGACAGGATCAGAAGAACTTAGATCATTATATAATACAGTAGCAACCCTCTATTGT
GTGCATCAAAGGATAGAGATAAAAGACACCAAGGAAGCTTTAGACAAGATAGAGGAAGAGCAAAACAAAA
GTAAGACCACCGCACAGCAAGCGGCCGCTGATCTTCAGACCTGGAGGAGGAGATATGAGGGACAATTGGA
GAAGTGAATTATATAAATATAAAGTAGTAAAAATTGAACCATTAGGAGTAGCACCCACCAAGGCAAAGAG
AAGAGTGGTGCAGAGAGAAAAAAGAGCAGTGGGAATAGGAGCTTTGTTCCTTGGGTTCTTGGGAGCAGCA
GGAAGCACTATGGGCGCAGCGTCAATGACGCTGACGGTACAGGCCAGACAATTATTGTCTGGTATAGTGC
AGCAGCAGAACAATTTGCTGAGGGCTATTGAGGCGCAACAGCATCTGTTGCAACTCACAGTCTGGGGCAT
CAAGCAGCTCCAGGCAAGAATCCTGGCTGTGGAAAGATACCTAAAGGATCAACAGCTCCTGGGGATTTGG
GGTTGCTCTGGAAAACTCATTTGCACCACTGCTGTGCCTTGGAATGCTAGTTGGAGTAATAAATCTCTGG
AACAGATTTGGAATCACACGACCTGGATGGAGTGGGACAGAGAAATTAACAATTACACAAGCTTAATACA
CTCCTTAATTGAAGAATCGCAAAACCAGCAAGAAAAGAATGAACAAGAATTATTGGAATTAGATAAATGG
GCAAGTTTGTGGAATTGGTTTAACATAACAAATTGGCTGTGGTATATAAAATTATTCATAATGATAGTAG
GAGGCTTGGTAGGTTTAAGAATAGTTTTTGCTGTACTTTCTATAGTGAATAGAGTTAGGCAGGGATATTC
ACCATTATCGTTTCAGACCCACCTCCCAACCCCGAGGGGACCCGACAGGCCCGAAGGAATAGAAGAAGAA
GGTGGAGAGAGAGACAGAGACAGATCCATTCGATTAGTGAACGGATCTCGACGGTATCGGTTAACTTTTA
AAAGAAAAGGGGGGATTGGGGGGTACAGTGCAGGGGAAAGAATAGTAGACATAATAGCAACAGACATACA
AACTAAAGAATTACAAAAACAAATTACAAAATTCAAAATTTTATCGATAAGCTTGGGAGTTCCGCGTTAC
ATAACTTACGGTAAATGGCCCGCCTGGCTGACCGCCCAACGACCCCCGCCCATTGACGTCAATAATGACG
TATGTTCCCATAGTAACGCCAATAGGGACTTTCCATTGACGTCAATGGGTGGAGTATTTACGGTAAACTG
CCCACTTGGCAGTACATCAAGTGTATCATATGCCAAGTACGCCCCCTATTGACGTCAATGACGGTAAATG
GCCCGCCTGGCATTATGCCCAGTACATGACCTTATGGGACTTTCCTACTTGGCAGTACATCTACGTATTA
GTCATCGCTATTACCATGGTGATGCGGTTTTGGCAGTACATCAATGGGCGTGGATAGCGGTTTGACTCAC
GGGGATTTCCAAGTCTCCACCCCATTGACGTCAATGGGAGTTTGTTTTGGCACCAAAATCAACGGGACTT
TCCAAAATGTCGTAACAACTCCGCCCCATTGACGCAAATGGGCGGTAGGCGTGTACGGTGGGAGGTCTAT
ATAAGCAGAGCTCGTTTAGTGAACCGTCAGATCGCCTGGAGACGCCATCCACGCTGTTTTGACCTCCATA
GAAGACACCGACTCTAGAATGGACTACAAGGACGACGATGACAAGGTGAGCAAGGGCGAGGAGAATAACA
TGGCCATCATCAAGGAGTTCATGCGCTTCAAGGTGCGCATGGAGGGCTCCGTGAACGGCCACGAGTTCGA
GATCGAGGGCGAGGGCGAGGGCCGCCCCTACGAGGGCTTTCAGACCGTTAAGCTGAAGGTGACCAAGGGT
GGCCCCCTGCCCTTCGCCTGGGACATCTTGTCCCCTCAGTTCACCTACGGCTCCAAGGCCTACGTGAAGC
ACCCCGCCGACATCCCCGACTACCTCAAGCTGTCCTTCCCCGAGGGCTTCAAGTGGGAGCGCGTGATGAA
CTTCGAGGACGGCGGCGTGGTGACCGTGACTCAGGACTCCTCCCTGCAGGACGGCGAGTTCATCTACAAG
GTGAAGCTGCGCGGCACCAACTTCCCCTCCGACGGCCCCGTAATGCAGAAGAAGACCATGGGCATGGAGG
CCTCCTCCGAGCGGATGTACCCCGAGGACGGCGCCCTGAAGGGCGAGGACAAGCTCAGGCTGAAGCTGAA
GGACGGCGGCCACTACACCTCCGAGGTCAAGACCACCTACAAGGCCAAGAAGCCCGTGCAGTTGCCCGGC
GCCTACATCGTCGACATCAAGTTGGACATCACCTCCCACAACGAGGACTACACCATCGTGGAACAGTACG
AACGCGCCGAGGGCCGCCACTCCACCGGCGGCATGGACGAGCTGTACAAGGATATCTCCGGAGGTATGGT
CTTCACACTCGAAGATTTCGTTGGGGACTGGCGACAGACAGCCGGCTACAACCTGGACCAAGTCCTTGAA
CAGGGAGGTGTGTCCAGTTTGTTTCAGAATCTCGGGGTGTCCGTAACTCCGATCCAAAGGATTGTCCTGA
GCGGTGAAAATGGGCTGAAGATCGACATCCATGTCATCATCCCGTATGAAGGTCTGAGCGGCGACCAAAT
GGGCCAGATCGAAAAAATTTTTAAGGTGGTGTACCCTGTGGATGATCATCACTTTAAGGTGATCCTGCAC
TATGGCACACTGGTAATCGACGGGGTTACGCCGAACATGATCGACTATTTCGGACGGCCGTATGAAGGCA
TCGCCGTGTTCGACGGCAAAAAGATCACTGTAACAGGGACCCTGTGGAACGGCAACAAAATTATCGACGA
GCGCCTGATCAACCCCGACGGCTCCCTGCTGTTCCGAGTAACCATCAACGGAGTGACCGGCTGGCGGCTG
TGCGAACGCATTCTGGCGTAAGGATCCGGACTAGTTAACGCGTCGACCAGTGGTCGACCCTGTGGAATGT
GTGTCAGTTAGGGTGTGGAAAGTCCCCAGGCTCCCCAGCAGGCAGAAGTATGCAAAGCATGCATCTCAAT
TAGTCAGCAACCAGGTGTGGAAAGTCCCCAGGCTCCCCAGCAGGCAGAAGTATGCAAAGCATGCATCTCA
ATTAGTCAGCAACCATAGTCCCGCCCCTAACTCCGCCCATCCCGCCCCTAACTCCGCCCAGTTCCGCCCA
TTCTCCGCCCCATGGCTGACTAATTTTTTTTATTTATGCAGAGGCCGAGGCCGCCTCGGCCTCTGAGCTA
TTCCAGAAGTAGTGAGGAGGCTTTTTTGGAGGCCTAGGCTTTTGCAAAAAGCTTACCATGACCGAGTACA
AGCCCACGGTGCGCCTCGCCACCCGCGACGACGTCCCCAGGGCCGTACGCACCCTCGCCGCCGCGTTCGC
CGACTACCCCGCCACGCGCCACACCGTCGATCCGGACCGCCACATCGAGCGGGTCACCGAGCTGCAAGAA
CTCTTCCTCACGCGCGTCGGGCTCGACATCGGCAAGGTGTGGGTCGCGGACGACGGCGCCGCGGTGGCGG
TCTGGACCACGCCGGAGAGCGTCGAAGCGGGGGCGGTGTTCGCCGAGATCGGCCCGCGCATGGCCGAGTT
GAGCGGTTCCCGGCTGGCCGCGCAGCAACAGATGGAAGGCCTCCTGGCGCCGCACCGGCCCAAGGAGCCC
GCGTGGTTCCTGGCCACCGTCGGCGTCTCGCCCGACCACCAGGGCAAGGGTCTGGGCAGCGCCGTCGTGC
TCCCCGGAGTGGAGGCGGCCGAGCGCGCCGGGGTGCCCGCCTTCCTGGAGACCTCCGCGCCCCGCAACCT
CCCCTTCTACGAGCGGCTCGGCTTCACCGTCACCGCCGACGTCGAGGTGCCCGAAGGACCGCGCACCTGG
TGCATGACCCGCAAGCCCGGTGCCTGACGCCCGCCCCACGACCCGCAGCGCCCGACCGAAAGGAGCGCAC
GACCCCATGCATCGCCAGTCGACAATCAACCTCTGGATTACAAAATTTGTGAAAGATTGACTGGTATTCT
TAACTATGTTGCTCCTTTTACGCTATGTGGATACGCTGCTTTAATGCCTTTGTATCATGCTATTGCTTCC
CGTATGGCTTTCATTTTCTCCTCCTTGTATAAATCCTGGTTGCTGTCTCTTTATGAGGAGTTGTGGCCCG
TTGTCAGGCAACGTGGCGTGGTGTGCACTGTGTTTGCTGACGCAACCCCCACTGGTTGGGGCATTGCCAC
CACCTGTCAGCTCCTTTCCGGGACTTTCGCTTTCCCCCTCCCTATTGCCACGGCGGAACTCATCGCCGCC
TGCCTTGCCCGCTGCTGGACAGGGGCTCGGCTGTTGGGCACTGACAATTCCGTGGTGTTGTCGGGGAAGC
TGACGTCCTTTCCATGGCTGCTCGCCTGTGTTGCCACCTGGATTCTGCGCGGGACGTCCTTCTGCTACGT
CCCTTCGGCCCTCAATCCAGCGGACCTTCCTTCCCGCGGCCTGCTGCCGGCTCTGCGGCCTCTTCCGCGT
CTTCGCCTTCGCCCTCAGACGAGTCGGATCTCCCTTTGGGCCGCCTCCCCGCCTGGAATTCGAGCTCGGT
ACCTTTAAGACCAATGACTTACAAGGCAGCTGTAGATCTTAGCCACTTTTTAAAAGAAAAGGGGGGACTG
GAAGGGCTAATTCACTCCCAACGAAGACAAGATCTGCTTTTTGCTTGTACTGGGTCTCTCTGGTTAGACC
AGATCTGAGCCTGGGAGCTCTCTGGCTAACTAGGGAACCCACTGCTTAAGCCTCAATAAAGCTTGCCTTG
AGTGCTTCAAGTAGTGTGTGCCCGTCTGTTGTGTGACTCTGGTAACTAGAGATCCCTCAGACCCTTTTAG
TCAGTGTGGAAAATCTCTAGCAGTAGTAGTTCATGTCATCTTATTATTCAGTATTTATAACTTGCAAAGA
AATGAATATCAGAGAGTGAGAGGAACTTGTTTATTGCAGCTTATAATGGTTACAAATAAAGCAATAGCAT
CACAAATTTCACAAATAAAGCATTTTTTTCACTGCATTCTAGTTGTGGTTTGTCCAAACTCATCAATGTA
TCTTATCATGTCTGGCTCTAGCTATCCCGCCCCTAACTCCGCCCATCCCGCCCCTAACTCCGCCCAGTTC
CGCCCATTCTCCGCCCCATGGCTGACTAATTTTTTTTATTTATGCAGAGGCCGAGGCCGCCTCGGCCTCT
GAGCTATTCCAGAAGTAGTGAGGAGGCTTTTTTGGAGGCCTAGGGACGTACCCAATTCGCCCTATAGTGA
GTCGTATTACGCGCGCTCACTGGCCGTCGTTTTACAACGTCGTGACTGGGAAAACCCTGGCGTTACCCAA
CTTAATCGCCTTGCAGCACATCCCCCTTTCGCCAGCTGGCGTAATAGCGAAGAGGCCCGCACCGATCGCC
CTTCCCAACAGTTGCGCAGCCTGAATGGCGAATGGG
[124 nt withheld, positions 6827-6950]
C
[91 nt withheld, positions 6952-7042]
A
[49 nt withheld, positions 7044-7092]
CCTTTGACGTTGGAGTCCACGTTCTTT
[37 nt withheld, positions 7120-7156]
ACCCTATCTCGGTCTATTCTTTTGATTTATAAGGGATTTTGCCGATTTCGGCCTATTGGTTAAAAAATGA
GCTGATTTAACAAAAATTTAACGCGAATTTTAACAAAATATTAACGCTTACAATTTAGGTGGCACTTTTC
GGGGAAATGTGCGCGGAACCCCTATTTGTTTATTTTTCTAAATACATTCAAATATGTATCCGCTCATGAG
ACAATAACCCTGATAAATGCTTCAATAATATTGAAAAAGGAAGAGTATGAGTATTCAACATTTCCGTGTC
GCCCTTATTCCCTTTTTTGCGGCATTTTGCCTTCCTGTTTTTGCTCACCCAGAAACGCTGGTGAAAGTAA
AAGATGCTGAAGATCAGTTGGGTGCACGAGTGGGTTACATCGAACTGGATCTCAACAGCGGTAAGATCCT
TGAGAGTTTTCGCCCCGAAGAACGTTTTCCAATGATGAGCACTTTTAAAGTTCTGCTATGTGGCGCGGTA
TTATCCCGTATTGACGCCGGGCAAGAGCAACTCGGTCGCCGCATACACTATTCTCAGAATGACTTGGTTG
AGTACTCACCAGTCACAGAAAAGCATCTTACGGATGGCATGACAGTAAGAGAATTATGCAGTGCTGCCAT
AACCATGAGTGATAACACTGCGGCCAACTTACTTCTGACAACGATCGGAGGACCGAAGGAGCTAACCGCT
TTTTTGCACAACATGGGGGATCATGTAACTCGCCTTGATCGTTGGGAACCGGAGCTGAATGAAGCCATAC
CAAACGACGAGCGTGACACCACGATGCCTGTAGCAATGGCAACAACGTTGCGCAAACTATTAACTGGCGA
ACTACTTACTCTAGCTTCCCGGCAACAATTAATAGACTGGATGGAGGCGGATAAAGTTGCAGGACCACTT
CTGCGCTCGGCCCTTCCGGCTGGCTGGTTTATTGCTGATAAATCTGGAGCCGGTGAGCGTGGGTCTCGCG
GTATCATTGCAGCACTGGGGCCAGATGGTAAGCCCTCCCGTATCGTAGTTATCTACACGACGGGGAGTCA
GGCAACTATGGATGAACGAAATAGACAGATCGCTGAGATAGGTGCCTCACTGATTAAGCATTGGTAACTG
TCAGACCAAGTTTACTCATATATACTTTAGATTGATTTAAAACTTCATTTTTAATTTAAAAGGATCTAGG
TGAAGATCCTTTTTGATAATCTCATGACCAAAATCCCTTAACGTGAGTTTTCGTTCCACTGAGCGTCAGA
CCCCGTAGAAAAGATCAAAGGATCTTCTTGAGATCCTTTTTTTCTGCGCGTAATCTGCTGCTTGCAAACA
AAAAAACCACCGCTACCAGCGGTGGTTTGTTTGCCGGATCAAGAGCTACCAACTCTTTTTCCGAAGGTAA
CTGGCTTCAGCAGAGCGCAGATACCAAATACTGTTCTTCTAGTGTAGCCGTAGTTAGGCCACCACTTCAA
GAACTCTGTAGCACCGCCTACATACCTCGCTCTGCTAATCCTGTTACCAGTGGCTGCTGCCAGTGGCGAT
AAGTCGTGTCTTACCGGGTTGGACTCAAGACGATAGTTACCGGATAAGGCGCAGCGGTCGGGCTGAACGG
GGGGTTCGTGCACACAGCCCAGCTTGGAGCGAACGACCTACACCGAACTGAGATACCTACAGCGTGAGCT
ATGAGAAAGCGCCACGCTTCCCGAAGGGAGAAAGGCGGACAGGTATCCGGTAAGCGGCAGGGTCGGAACA
GGAGAGCGCACGAGGGAGCTTCCAGGGGGAAACGCCTGGTATCTTTATAGTCCTGTCGGGTTTCGCCACC
TCTGACTTGAGCGTCGATTT
Features (pLannotate 1.2.2; 30 found; start..end, strand, type, name):
    219..311     +  CDS            lacI (fragment): lac repressor; lacI; The lac repressor binds to the lac operator to inhibit transcription in E. coli. This inhibition can be relieved by adding lactose or isopropyl-β-D-thiogalactopyranoside (IPTG).
    324..345     +  protein_bind   CAP binding site: CAP binding activates transcription in the presence of cAMP. E. coli catabolite activator protein
    360..390     +  promoter       lac promoter: promoter for the E. coli lac operon
    398..414     +  protein_bind   lac operator: The lac repressor binds to the lac operator to inhibit transcription in E. coli. This inhibition can be relieved by adding lactose or isopropyl-β-D-thiogalactopyranoside (IPTG). lac repressor encoded by lacI
    459..477     +  promoter       T3 promoter: promoter for bacteriophage T3 RNA polymerase
    505..731     +  promoter       RSV promoter: Rous sarcoma virus enhancer/promoter
    732..912     +  LTR            5' LTR (truncated): truncated 5' long terminal repeat (LTR) from HIV-1
    959..1084    +  misc_feature   HIV-1 Ψ: packaging signal of human immunodeficiency virus type 1
   1068..1431    +  CDS            HIV-1 gag (fragment): gag protein from human immunodeficiency virus 1; gag
   1577..1810    +  misc_feature   RRE: The Rev response element (RRE) of HIV-1 allows for Rev-dependent mRNA export from the nucleus to the cytoplasm.
   2187..2287    +  CDS            Rev (fragment): human immunodeficiency virus 1 (HIV-1) Rev protein; rev; enhances nuclear export of unspliced and incompletely spliced viral mRNAs
   2306..2422    +  misc_feature   cPPT/CTS: central polypurine tract and central termination sequence of HIV-1
   2445..2748    +  enhancer       CMV enhancer: human cytomegalovirus immediate early enhancer
   2749..2952    +  promoter       CMV promoter: human cytomegalovirus (CMV) immediate early promoter
   3035..3055    +  CDS            FLAG (fragment): FLAG® epitope tag, followed by an enterokinase cleavage site
   3056..3760    +  CDS            LSSmOrange: LSSmOrange is a basic (constitutively fluorescent) long stokes shift fluorescent protein published in 2012, derived from Discosoma sp.. It has moderate acid sensitivity.
   3776..4291    +  CDS            Nluc: NanoLuc® luciferase human codon-optimized
   4339..4668    +  promoter       SV40 promoter: SV40 enhancer and early promoter
   4678..5277    +  CDS            PuroR: puromycin N-acetyltransferase; pac from Streptomyces alboniger; confers resistance to puromycin
   5344..5932    +  misc_feature   WPRE: woodchuck hepatitis virus posttranscriptional regulatory element
   5949..6017    +  CDS            nef (fragment): NEF_HV1Z2 - Experimental evidence at protein level: Swiss-Prot protein existence level 1. Extracellular Nef protein targets CD4(+) T-lymphocytes for apoptosis by interacting with CXCR4 surface receptors. From Human immunodeficiency virus type 1 group M subtype D (isolate Z2/CDC-Z34) (HIV-1).
   6019..6252    +  LTR            3' LTR (ΔU3): self-inactivating 3' long terminal repeat (LTR) from HIV-1
   6324..6445    +  polyA_signal   SV40 poly(A) signal: SV40 polyadenylation signal
   6485..6620    +  rep_origin     SV40 ori: SV40 origin of replication
   6641..6659    -  promoter       T7 promoter: promoter for bacteriophage T7 RNA polymerase
   6667..6822    +  CDS            lacZα (fragment): LacZα fragment of β-galactosidase; lacZ fragment
   6827..7255    +  rep_origin     f1 ori (sequence partly withheld): f1 bacteriophage origin of replication; arrow indicates direction of (+) strand synthesis
   7308..7412    +  promoter       AmpR promoter: bla
   7413..8273    +  CDS            AmpR: β-lactamase; bla; confers resistance to ampicillin, carbenicillin, and related antibiotics
   8444..36      +  rep_origin     ori (across the origin): high-copy-number ColE1/pMB1/pBR322/pUC origin of replication
