[The description below was written by a language model from this plasmid's Addgene catalogue record and pLannotate feature annotations shown in this document.]
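Description:
pLenti_CMV:Flag-OgNLuc is a lentiviral transfer plasmid of about 9 kb, built on a pLenti backbone, for expressing a bioluminescent reporter in mammalian cells. It is propagated in E. coli through a high-copy ColE1/pUC-type origin and selected with ampicillin via β-lactamase. The backbone also carries an f1 origin and remnants of lac/lacZα sequences flanked by T3 and T7 promoters. The viral portion has a third-generation, self-inactivating layout. An RSV promoter drives a truncated HIV-1 5' LTR to produce the genomic RNA. This is followed by the Ψ packaging signal with a gag fragment, the Rev response element for nuclear export of the unspliced transcript, and the cPPT/CTS. A WPRE sits upstream of the ΔU3 3' LTR to boost transcript expression, and an SV40 polyadenylation signal and SV40 origin lie just outside the LTR.

The payload is a synthetic 1.2 kb open reading frame under the CMV enhancer/promoter, cloned between XbaI and BamHI sites. It encodes OgNLuc, a "LumiFluor" fusion with an N-terminal single FLAG epitope, the long-Stokes-shift fluorescent protein LSSmOrange, and NanoLuc luciferase. In this arrangement, energy from the NanoLuc reaction is passed by bioluminescence resonance energy transfer (BRET) to LSSmOrange, shifting the emitted light toward orange. The FLAG tag allows the fusion protein to be detected with antibodies. Downstream, an SV40 promoter drives puromycin N-acetyltransferase, so transduced cells can be selected with puromycin. The plasmid is intended for transient expression or stable lentiviral delivery of the orange BRET reporter. The associated publication applies such engineered reporters to multispectral bioluminescent imaging of tumor biology in vivo.
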