Addgene plasmid #208851: pLenti_CMV:Flag-OgNLuc
Purpose: Expresses FLAG epitope-tagged OgNLuc "Orange" BRET reporter in mammalian cells.
Depositing lab: Antonio Amelio. Depositing organization: H. Lee Moffitt Cancer Center and Research Institute. Publication: Optimized in vivo multispectral bioluminescent imaging of tumor biology using engineered BRET reporters. Labra B, Parag-Sharma K, Powers JJ, Srivastava S, Walker JR, Kirkland TA, Brennan CK, Prescher JA, Amelio AL. iScience. 2024 Aug 8;27(9):110655. doi: 10.1016/j.isci.2024.110655. eCollection 2024 Sep 20. PubMed 39252965.
Backbone
  Vector backbone: pLenti
  Vector type: Mammalian Expression, Lentiviral
  Selectable markers: Puromycin
Growth in bacteria
  Bacterial resistance: Ampicillin, 100 μg/mL
  Growth temperature: 37°C
  Growth strain: NEB Stable
  Copy number: High Copy
Gene/Insert
  Gene/Insert name: OgNLuc LumiFluor (alt name: LSSmOrange-NanoLuc BRET fusion)
  Species: Synthetic
  Insert size (bp): 1236
  Promoter: CMV
  Tag / fusion protein: 1xFLAG (N terminal on insert)
  Cloning method: Restriction Enzyme; 5′ cloning site XbaI (not destroyed); 3′ cloning site BamHI (not destroyed)
  Sequencing primers: 5′ CMV
Terms and licenses: Academic/Nonprofit Terms; Industry Terms: Not Available to Industry
How to cite: pLenti_CMV:Flag-OgNLuc was a gift from Antonio Amelio (Addgene plasmid # 208851 ; http://n2t.net/addgene:208851 ; RRID:Addgene_208851)
